Addgene plasmid #68137: BASIC_3_Kan
Purpose: storage vector for BASIC part: Kan
Depositing lab: Geoffrey Baldwin. Depositing organization: Imperial College London. Publication: BASIC: A New Biopart Assembly Standard for Idempotent Cloning Provides Accurate, Single-Tier DNA Assembly for Synthetic Biology. Storch M, Casini A, Mackrow B, Fleming T, Trewhitt H, Ellis T, Baldwin GS. ACS Synth Biol. 2015 Apr 16. 10.1021/sb500356d PubMed 25746445.
Backbone
  Vector backbone: pjet 1.2
  Backbone size w/o insert (bp): 3015
  Total vector size (bp): 3987
  Vector type: Bacterial Expression
Growth in bacteria
  Bacterial resistance: Ampicillin, 100 μg/mL
  Growth temperature: 37°C
  Growth strain: DH5alpha
  Copy number: High Copy
Gene/Insert
  Gene/Insert name: Kanamycin
  GenBank ID: KP223697
Terms and licenses: Academic/Nonprofit Terms; Industry Terms: Not Available to Industry
How to cite: BASIC_3_Kan was a gift from Geoffrey Baldwin (Addgene plasmid # 68137 ; http://n2t.net/addgene:68137 ; RRID:Addgene_68137)
