[The description below was written by a language model from this plasmid's Addgene catalogue record and pLannotate feature annotations shown in this document.]
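Description:
BASIC_3_Kan is a bacterial storage plasmid that holds a kanamycin-resistance cassette as a reusable part for the BASIC (Biopart Assembly Standard for Idempotent Cloning) DNA assembly system. It is built on the pJET1.2 cloning backbone, giving a total size of 3,987 bp, of which roughly 1 kb is the insert. The plasmid is maintained in E. coli at high copy through a ColE1/pUC-type origin of replication. It is selected with ampicillin by way of a β-lactamase gene driven by its native bla promoter.

The payload is the KanR coding sequence, aph(3')-Ia, an aminoglycoside phosphotransferase that confers kanamycin resistance in bacteria. The feature table annotates only the open reading frame. It does not call out a promoter for the gene or the flanking BASIC prefix and suffix sequences, so the record does not show how the part is bounded or expressed.

The remaining annotations are typical pJET1.2 backbone elements. These include a T7 promoter next to the cloning site, a lacI fragment, a CAP binding site and a lac UV5 promoter. That promoter leads into a fragment of eco47IR, a restriction endonuclease gene used in this backbone as a lethal positive-selection marker. The gene appears only as a fragment spanning the sequence origin and lying beside the KanR region. This is consistent with the insert having disrupted it, which is how pJET-type vectors select for recombinant clones.

Although catalogued as a bacterial expression vector, the stated purpose is storage. The plasmid serves as a source from which the kanamycin marker part can be taken for assembling new constructs under the BASIC standard, where it would supply the selectable marker.
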