Features (pLannotate 1.2.2; 9 found; start..end, strand, type, name):
    145..960     +  CDS            KanR: aminoglycoside phosphotransferase; aph(3')-Ia; confers resistance to kanamycin in bacteria or G418 (Geneticin®) in eukaryotes
   1062..1080    -  promoter       T7 promoter: promoter for bacteriophage T7 RNA polymerase
   1472..1576    +  promoter       AmpR promoter: bla
   1577..2437    +  CDS            AmpR: β-lactamase; bla; confers resistance to ampicillin, carbenicillin, and related antibiotics
   2608..3196    +  rep_origin     ori: high-copy-number ColE1/pMB1/pBR322/pUC origin of replication
   3379..3462    +  CDS            lacI (fragment): lac repressor; lacI; The lac repressor binds to the lac operator to inhibit transcription in E. coli. This inhibition can be relieved by adding lactose or isopropyl-β-D-thiogalactopyranoside (IPTG).
   3487..3508    +  protein_bind   CAP binding site: CAP binding activates transcription in the presence of cAMP. E. coli catabolite activator protein
   3523..3553    +  promoter       lac UV5 promoter: E. coli lac promoter with an "up" mutation
   3606..2       +  CDS            eco47IR (fragment) (across the origin): T2E7_ECOLX - Protein predicted: Swiss-Prot protein existence level 4. Recognizes the double-stranded sequence GGWCC and cleaves after G-1. From Escherichia coli.
>Addgene plasmid #68137 | BASIC_3_Kan | depositor full sequence | sequence record 119101 | BASIC_3_Kan sequence 3987 bps
TCTGGTGGGTCTCTGTCCGTTCGATTTATTCAACAAAGCCACGTTGTGTCTCAAAATCTCTGATGTTACA
TTGCACAAGATAAAAATATATCATCATGAACAATAAAACTGTCTGCTTACATAAACAGTAATACAAGTGG
TGTTATGAGCCATATTCAACGGGAAACGTCTTGCTCCAGGCCGCGATTAAATTCCAACATGGATGCTGAT
TTATATGGGTATAAATGGGCTCGCGATAATGTCGGGCAATCAGGTGCGACAATCTATCGATTGTATGGGA
AGCCCGATGCGCCAGAGTTGTTTCTGAAACATGGCAAAGGTAGCGTTGCCAATGATGTTACAGATGAGAT
GGTCAGACTAAACTGGCTGACGGAATTTATGCCTCTTCCGACCATCAAGCATTTTATCCGTACTCCTGAT
GATGCATGGTTACTCACCACTGCGATCCCCGGGAAAACAGCATTCCAGGTATTAGAAGAATATCCTGATT
CAGGTGAAAATATTGTTGATGCGCTGGCAGTGTTCCTGCGCCGGTTGCATTCGATTCCTGTTTGTAATTG
TCCTTTTAACAGCGATCGCGTATTTCGTCTCGCTCAGGCGCAATCACGAATGAATAACGGTTTGGTTGAT
GCGAGTGATTTTGATGACGAGCGTAATGGCTGGCCTGTTGAACAAGTCTGGAAGGAAATGCATAAGCTTT
TGCCATTCTCACCGGATTCAGTCGTCACTCATGGTGATTTCTCACTTGATAACCTTATTTTTGACGAGGG
GAAATTAATAGGTTGTATTGATGTTGGACGAGTCGGAATCGCAGACCGATACCAGGATCTTGCCATCCTA
TGGAACTGCCTCGGTGAGTTTTCTCCTTCATTACAGAAACGGCTTTTTCAAAAATATGGTATTGATAATC
CTGATATGAATAAATTGCAGTTTCATTTGATGCTCGATGAGTTTTTCTAATCAGAATTGGTTAATTGGTT
GTAACACTGGCAGAGGGCTCGGGAGACCTATCGATCTTGCTGAAAAACTCGAGCCATCCGGAAGATCTGG
CGGCCGCTCTCCCTATAGTGAGTCGTATTACGCCGGATGGATATGGTGTTCAGGCACAAGTGTTAAAGCA
GTTGATTTTATTCACTATGATGAAAAAAACAATGAATGGAACCTGCTCCAAGTTAAAAATAGAGATAATA
CCGAAAACTCATCGAGTAGTAAGATTAGAGATAATACAACAATAAAAAAATGGTTTAGAACTTACTCACA
GCGTGATGCTACTAATTGGGACAATTTTCCAGATGAAGTATCATCTAAGAATTTAAATGAAGAAGACTTC
AGAGCTTTTGTTAAAAATTATTTGGCAAAAATAATATAATTCGGCTGCAGGGGCGGCCTCGTGATACGCC
TATTTTTATAGGTTAATGTCATGATAATAATGGTTTCTTAGACGTCAGGTGGCACTTTTCGGGGAAATGT
GCGCGGAACCCCTATTTGTTTATTTTTCTAAATACATTCAAATATGTATCCGCTCATGAGACAATAACCC
TGATAAATGCTTCAATAATATTGAAAAAGGAAGAGTATGAGTATTCAACATTTCCGTGTCGCCCTTATTC
CCTTTTTTGCGGCATTTTGCCTTCCTGTTTTTGCTCACCCAGAAACGCTGGTGAAAGTAAAAGATGCTGA
AGATCAGTTGGGTGCACGAGTGGGTTACATCGAACTGGATCTCAACAGCGGTAAGATCCTTGAGAGTTTT
CGCCCCGAAGAACGTTTTCCAATGATGAGCACTTTTAAAGTTCTGCTATGTGGCGCGGTATTATCCCGTA
TTGACGCCGGGCAAGAGCAACTCGGTCGCCGCATACACTATTCTCAGAATGACTTGGTTGAGTACTCACC
AGTCACAGAAAAGCATCTTACGGATGGCATGACAGTAAGAGAATTATGCAGTGCTGCCATAACCATGAGT
GATAACACTGCGGCCAACTTACTTCTGACAACGATCGGAGGACCGAAGGAGCTAACCGCTTTTTTGCACA
ACATGGGGGATCATGTAACTCGCCTTGATCGTTGGGAACCGGAGCTGAATGAAGCCATACCAAACGACGA
GCGTGACACCACGATGCCTGTAGCAATGGCAACAACGTTGCGCAAACTATTAACTGGCGAACTACTTACT
CTAGCTTCCCGGCAACAATTAATAGACTGGATGGAGGCGGATAAAGTTGCAGGACCACTTCTGCGCTCGG
CCCTTCCGGCTGGCTGGTTTATTGCTGATAAATCTGGAGCCGGTGAGCGTGGGTCTCGCGGTATCATTGC
AGCACTGGGGCCAGATGGTAAGCCCTCCCGTATCGTAGTTATCTACACGACGGGGAGTCAGGCAACTATG
GATGAACGAAATAGACAGATCGCTGAGATAGGTGCCTCACTGATTAAGCATTGGTAACTGTCAGACCAAG
TTTACTCATATATACTTTAGATTGATTTAAAACTTCATTTTTAATTTAAAAGGATCTAGGTGAAGATCCT
TTTTGATAATCTCATGACCAAAATCCCTTAACGTGAGTTTTCGTTCCACTGAGCGTCAGACCCCGTAGAA
AAGATCAAAGGATCTTCTTGAGATCCTTTTTTTCTGCGCGTAATCTGCTGCTTGCAAACAAAAAAACCAC
CGCTACCAGCGGTGGTTTGTTTGCCGGATCAAGAGCTACCAACTCTTTTTCCGAAGGTAACTGGCTTCAG
CAGAGCGCAGATACCAAATACTGTCCTTCTAGTGTAGCCGTAGTTAGGCCACCACTTCAAGAACTCTGTA
GCACCGCCTACATACCTCGCTCTGCTAATCCTGTTACCAGTGGCTGCTGCCAGTGGCGATAAGTCGTGTC
TTACCGGGTTGGACTCAAGACGATAGTTACCGGATAAGGCGCAGCGGTCGGGCTGAACGGGGGGTTCGTG
CACACAGCCCAGCTTGGAGCGAACGACCTACACCGAACTGAGATACCTACAGCGTGAGCTATGAGAAAGC
GCCACGCTTCCCGAAGGGAGAAAGGCGGACAGGTATCCGGTAAGCGGCAGGGTCGGAACAGGAGAGCGCA
CGAGGGAGCTTCCAGGGGGAAACGCCTGGTATCTTTATAGTCCTGTCGGGTTTCGCCACCTCTGACTTGA
GCGTCGATTTTTGTGATGCTCGTCAGGGGGGCGGAGCCTATGGAAAAACGCCAGCAACGCGGCCTTTTTA
CGGTTCCTGGCCTTTTGCTGGCCTTTTGCTCACATGTTCTTTCCTGCGTTATCCCCTGATTCTGTGGATA
ACCGTATTACCGCCTTTGAGTGAGCTGATACCGCTCGCCGCAGCCGAACGACCGAGCGCAGCGAGTCAGT
GAGCGAGGAAGCGGAAGAGCGCCCAATACGCAAACCGCCTCTCCCCGCGCGTTGGCCGATTCATTAATGC
AGCTGGCACGACAGGTTTCCCGACTGGAAAGCAATTGGCAGTGAGCGCAACGCAATTAATGTGAGTTAGC
TCACTCATTAGGCACCCCAGGCTTTACACTTTATGCTTCCGGCTCGTATAATGTGTGGAATTATGAGCGG
ATAATAATTTCACACAGGAGGTTTAAACTTTAAACATGTCAAAAGAGACGTCTTTTGTTAAGAATGCTGA
GGAACTTGCAAAGCAAAAAATGGATGCTATTAACCCTGAACTTTCTTCAAAATTTAAATTTTTAATAAAA
TTCCTGTCTCAGTTTCCTGAAGCTTGCTCTAAACCTCGTTCAAAAAAAATGCAGAATAAAGTTGGTCAAG
AGGAACATATTGAATATTTAGCTCGTAGTTTTCATGAGAGTCGATTGCCAAGAAAACCCACGCCACCTAC
AACGGTTCCTGATGAGGTGGTTAGCATAGTTCTTAATATAAGTTTTAATATACAGCCTGAAAATCTTGAG
AGAATAAAAGAAGAACATCGATTTTCCATGGCAGCTGAGAATATTGTAGGAGATCTTCTAGAAAGAT
