>Addgene plasmid #68137 | BASIC_3_Kan | addgene partial sequence | sequence record 122323 | T7 5'-TAATACGACTCACTATAGGG-3'
AGATCGATAGGTCTCCCGAGCCCTCTGCCAGTGTTACAACCAATTAACCAATTCTGATTAGAAAAACTCA
TCGAGCATCAAATGAAACTGCAATTTATTCATATCAGGATTATCAATACCATATTTTTGAAAAAGCCGTT
TCTGTAATGAAGGAGAAAACTCACCGAGGCAGTTCCATAGGATGGCAAGATCCTGGTATCGGTCTGCGAT
TCCGACTCGTCCAACATCAATACAACCTATTAATTTCCCCTCGTCAAAAATAAGGTTATCAAGTGAGAAA
TCACCATGAGTGACGACTGAATCCGGTGAGAATGGCAAAAGCTTATGCATTTCCTTCCAGACTTGTTCAA
CAGGCCAGCCATTACGCTCGTCATCAAAATCACTCGCATCAACCAAACCGTTATTCATTCGTGATTGCGC
CTGAGCGAGACGAAATACGCGATCGCTGTTAAAAGGACAATTACAAACAGGAATCGAATGCAACCGGCGC
AGGAACACTGCCAGCGCATCAACAATATTTTCACCTGAATCAGGATATTCTTCTAATACCTGGAATGCTG
TTTTCCCGGGGATCGCAGTGGTGAGTAACCATGCATCATCAGGAGTACGGATAAAATGCTTGATGGTCGG
AAGAGGCATAAATTCCGTCAGCCAGTTTAGTCTGACCATCTCATCTGTAACATCATTGGCAACGCTACCT
TTGCCATGTTTCAGAAACAACTCTGGCGCATCGGGCTTCCCATACAATCGATAGATTGTCGCACCTGATT
GCCCGACATTATCGCGAGCCCATTTATACC
