>Addgene plasmid #68137 | BASIC_3_Kan | addgene partial sequence | sequence record 122410 | Kan-R 5'-ATCGCGAGCCCATTTATACC-3'
AGACGTTTCCCGTTGAATATGGCTCATAACACCACTTGTATTACTGTTTATGTAAGCAGACAGTTTTATT
GTTCATGATGATATATTTTTATCTTGTGCAATGTAACATCAGAGATTTTGAGACACAACGTGGCTTTGTT
GAATAAATCGAACGGACAGAGACCCACCAGAATCTTTCTAGAAGATCTCCTACAATATTCTCAGCTGCCA
TGGAAAATCGATGTTCTTCTTTTATTCTCTCAAGATTTTCAGGCTGTATATTAAAACTTATATTAAGAAC
TATGCTAACCACCTCATCAGGAACCGTTGTAGGTGGCGTGGGTTTTCTTGGCAATCGACTCTCATGAAAA
CTACGAGCTAAATATTCAATATGTTCCTCTTGACCAACTTTATTCTGCATTTTTTTTGAACGAGGTTTAG
AGCAAGCTTCAGGAAACTGAGACAGGAATTTTATTAAAAATTTAAATTTTGAAGAAAGTTCAGGGTTAAT
AGCATCCATTTTTTGCTTTGCAAGTTCCTCAGCATTCTTAACAAAAGACGTCTCTTTTGACATGTTTAAA
GTTTAAACCTCCTGTGTGAAATTATTATCCGCTCATAATTCCACACATTATACGAGCCGGAAGCATAAAG
TGTAAAGCCTGGGGTGCCTAATGAGTGAGCTAACTCACATTAATTGCGTTGCGCTCACTGCCAATTGCTT
TCCAGTCGGGAAACCTGTCGTGCCAGCTGCATTAATGAATCGGCCAACGCGCGGGGAGAGGCGGTTTGCG
TATTGGGCGCTCTTCCGCTTCCTCGCTCACTGACTCGCTGCGCTCGGTCGTTCGGCTGCGGCG
